Addgene plasmid #71244: pCasper4-g-osk-TRICK
Purpose: oskar translation biosensor with 12x copies of modified PP7 stem loops and 6xMS2 stem loops. . full genomic region, used for P element-mediated germline transformation in Drosophila.
Depositing lab: Anne Ephrussi. Depositing organization: European Molecular Biology Laboratory (EMBL), Heidelberg. Publication: Translation. An RNA biosensor for imaging the first round of translation from single cells to living animals. Halstead JM, Lionnet T, Wilbertz JH, Wippich F, Ephrussi A, Singer RH, Chao JA. Science. 2015 Mar 20;347(6228):1367-671. doi: 10.1126/science.aaa3380. PubMed 25792328.
Backbone
  Vector backbone: pCasper4
  Vector type: Insect Expression ; P element-mediated germline transformation
Growth in bacteria
  Bacterial resistance: Ampicillin, 100 μg/mL
  Growth temperature: 37°C
  Growth strain: DH5alpha
  Copy number: Low Copy
Gene/Insert
  Gene/Insert name: oskar (alt name: osk)
  Species: D. melanogaster (fly)
  Entrez Gene: osk (a.k.a. Dmel_CG10901, CG10901, Dm-osk, Dmel\CG10901, OSK, Osk, Oskar, norka)
  Promoter: osk
  Tag / fusion protein: 6xMS2; 12xPP7
  Cloning method: Restriction Enzyme; 5′ cloning site XhoI (not destroyed); 3′ cloning site NotI (not destroyed)
  Sequencing primers: 5′ pCasper-F
Terms and licenses: Academic/Nonprofit Terms; Industry Terms: Not Available to Industry
How to cite: pCasper4-g-osk-TRICK was a gift from Anne Ephrussi (Addgene plasmid # 71244 ; http://n2t.net/addgene:71244 ; RRID:Addgene_71244)
