[The description below was written by a language model from this plasmid's Addgene catalogue record and pLannotate feature annotations shown in this document.]
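Description:
pCasper4-g-osk-TRICK is a 15.5 kb Drosophila transformation plasmid built on the pCasper4 backbone and used for P element-mediated germline transformation. The annotated P element 5′ and 3′ ends define the segment that a transposase can mobilise into the fly genome. The mini-white gene, a shortened white eye-colour gene lacking part of its first intron, serves as the visible marker for identifying transformants. In bacteria the plasmid is maintained through a ColE1/pMB1-type origin and selected with ampicillin via the β-lactamase gene. The origin is annotated as a high-copy type, but the catalogue lists the plasmid as low copy. Small rop and bom fragments from pBR322 are also annotated.

The payload, cloned between XhoI and NotI, is the full genomic region of Drosophila melanogaster oskar under its own promoter. The feature table reflects this genomic structure, with the osk coding sequence detected as four separate fragments, consistent with retained introns. Six MS2 stem loops lie just downstream of the last coding fragment, followed further along by the oskar oocyte entry signal, an RNA localisation element. The record also states that twelve modified PP7 stem loops are present. The annotation does not mark them, so their exact position is not given in the table. In the TRICK (translating RNA imaging by coat protein knock-off) design, PP7 loops sit within the translated region and MS2 loops in the 3′ UTR. Differently coloured fluorescent coat proteins label both sites on untranslated mRNA. The first ribosome to pass displaces the PP7 coat protein, leaving only the MS2 signal. The construct thus acts as a biosensor for imaging where and when localised oskar mRNA first undergoes translation in living flies.
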