Features (pLannotate 1.2.2; 21 found; start..end, strand, type, name):
   2410..3018    +  CDS            osk (fragment): OSKA_DROME - Experimental evidence at protein level: Swiss-Prot protein existence level 1. Organizes the germ plasm and directs localization of the posterior determinant nanos. Oskar protein is required to keep nos RNA and staufen protein at the posterior pole. From Drosophila melanogaster (Fruit fly).
   3195..3611    +  CDS            osk (fragment): OSKA_DROME - Experimental evidence at protein level: Swiss-Prot protein existence level 1. Organizes the germ plasm and directs localization of the posterior determinant nanos. Oskar protein is required to keep nos RNA and staufen protein at the posterior pole. From Drosophila melanogaster (Fruit fly).
   3707..5272    +  CDS            osk (fragment): OSKA_DROME - Experimental evidence at protein level: Swiss-Prot protein existence level 1. Organizes the germ plasm and directs localization of the posterior determinant nanos. Oskar protein is required to keep nos RNA and staufen protein at the posterior pole. From Drosophila melanogaster (Fruit fly).
   5328..5429    +  CDS            osk (fragment): OSKA_DROME - Experimental evidence at protein level: Swiss-Prot protein existence level 1. Organizes the germ plasm and directs localization of the posterior determinant nanos. Oskar protein is required to keep nos RNA and staufen protein at the posterior pole. From Drosophila melanogaster (Fruit fly).
   5462..5480    +  misc_RNA       MS2 stem loop: stem loop that binds the bacteriophage MS2 coat protein
   5501..5519    +  misc_RNA       MS2 stem loop: stem loop that binds the bacteriophage MS2 coat protein
   5571..5589    +  misc_RNA       MS2 stem loop: stem loop that binds the bacteriophage MS2 coat protein
   5610..5628    +  misc_RNA       MS2 stem loop: stem loop that binds the bacteriophage MS2 coat protein
   5680..5698    +  misc_RNA       MS2 stem loop: stem loop that binds the bacteriophage MS2 coat protein
   5719..5737    +  misc_RNA       MS2 stem loop: stem loop that binds the bacteriophage MS2 coat protein
   6415..6481    +  ncRNA          Oskar OES: Accession: RF02548 - Oocyte entry signal (OES) from oskar mRNA
   7776..11911   +  gene           mini-white: white; This modified version of the white gene lacks part of the first intron.
  11922..12507   -  misc_feature   P element 5' end: No description available
  12508..12736   -  CDS            mini-white (fragment): Drosophila white gene eye color pigment; white; This is a modified version of the white gene lacking part of the first intron.
  12742..13330   -  rep_origin     ori: high-copy-number ColE1/pMB1/pBR322/pUC origin of replication
  13501..14361   -  CDS            AmpR: β-lactamase; bla; confers resistance to ampicillin, carbenicillin, and related antibiotics
  14362..14466   -  promoter       AmpR promoter: bla
  14561..14596   +  CDS            rop (fragment): Rop protein, which maintains plasmids at low copy number; rop
  14698..14767   +  misc_feature   bom (fragment): basis of mobility region from pBR322
  14766..15268   -  gene           mini-white (fragment): white; This modified version of the white gene lacks part of the first intron.
  15268..15500   -  misc_feature   P element 3' end: P element 3' end
>Addgene plasmid #71244 | pCasper4-g-osk-TRICK | depositor full sequence | sequence record 127267 | pCasper4-g-osk-TRICK sequence 15500 bps
AAGCTTGGGCTGCAGGTCGACCTCGAGTGTTTTGCCATTTTACAATCTGTTGGCCAACCTGTAACCGGTC
ATCATAAAGGAGTTAGCCATGCACTGTCCAAAAATTGATTGTAGACCAAGAACTTAATCTCGAATTAAGT
TAACTTCATATTCCAATCATTCCAAACTATTACAAATCGAAATGGATTGATTGACTAGAACGATCTTTCC
GTATATTTTATTTATTTTCCGTTTTATTTTTCCGTTTTTTTCTTCAGTGTGTTCCACATCCATAGAATTA
CAGCAGGGCTCTAATTACGTGTGTTTGAATTGCGGCGCCCTGATTAAGGCCCTTTTGCAGGGCAATCAAT
CGATTTGCTGCGGAGTAATAATAACAGATGTTAAGCCAGACTCTGGAAACGGATAAGGATAATTACTGGA
AATTAGTGATGGAGCTGCCGCCGAAAGGCGATCAGATTCAGTTGCCATTGGGGTGAACTTCTGGTTAATC
GTGTGCAACGCAATCAGCATTCCTGAGATTTTCCGCCTGTCAGCAGATTAACAGGTGTCTCTCCGCCCCA
CCAAAGTGAGGCAATAGCTAAATTGTTCGCATAAATTGATTACAATAATTTGCCTATCCCCCAACATTTA
GCCGCCCTCTGCGAAATGAATTCGCTGCTGGTAAAAATTCTAAGACAGCAGACAGAATAACAACAAGTTG
CTCCGTCGGCTTCCATAATTTATGCAGAAATGCAGTCGAACCCAATGAAAAGTGTCGTTCACAAATCTAG
GCGGTAAATTGCTTTTTGCGATTTCCAATGCACACCCACCACACGCAAATGCAAAAGTTGTCAATCAAAA
ATGGTCGTCAATCATGGTAGTAGTTGTTAGAAAGGAAGAGAGTAGGAAAATGTCTTTAAAAATATTAAAC
AAATTTATTTTTCAGTGGTTACTTCCTACAATTACGCTTATAGAAATACAAGGAAGGTTGCCAAATACCA
TAAATATATGTATAATTCCTTACCTTACAATCGAGTGACCACTGTAATTCTTAGCTGGGAGTAGAGAGAA
TGAGAGAGGGCCTGGAATGCAAATTACTATTATTACCGGACAATTGCCCTGTGCTGTGCGAGTGCATTCA
AAATATTTGAAACACCACCCGAAAAGGGAAAATTGAATGGCAAGAAAAGCCGGCTGATTCATCCCACTCT
AAATTATTGGGCTTACACATTCAGCAAATAAAAATGGGAGAAGGGTCGAGATTTATAAATTGGACCACAT
GTTCTCGCCCAGTTTTTCTACATACATATAGTATTGTATTGCTCGTCACGTCTCTGCAGCATCCTCTGCA
ATTAAGGCAAGGCTAGGGAAAATATACAGTCCAACATCTATAAGGAAGTACTTCCCTAAATTACAGATAG
GTTGTAGTGGCACTAACTATTGCCCATTCTATATATATTACCCTTTGAACCCATCAACACCTTATTGAAA
ATTATTTTTTTATTATTCTGATCTGCTAGTTAAGTAAAATTTTTACTGATTTAATTTTTGTAATTTCTTG
CTGGTACGCATTACTGATGTTTGACTGTATCCAACTTGCTTAAGCTAAGAAGCCATAATCCTCCTTCCGA
TTGTCTGTGCTTCTTCCGGGGTGCCGGAATCATCACGAGATGTAAGAAAGCCCCTGAGTCATCCATCAAT
CGCTGGACTAACCCTCAGAGCAAGTGCCTCCATTACCCTTCTCGGAGTTTCAGGTGCACTTGCTGTATGG
ATGGATAATCATCTCCTGGGGAATTGCTGCCAAGCAGCTCCATTTGCCGATTAGCCGACAGACCACCAGA
GCACCACCGCACGTGGTAACGCTCGTCGGCACCATTTGAGTTATTCTGGAATTTATGTATATGCTACTTC
GTAATTGCTTATCAAGCAGCTCTGCAGACCCACTGGCGTGCTGTTTTCTAATCTGGACCAAGAGAAAGGC
CATTAAAACGAATGTCCAGCTGGAACGGAGTGCAAACTGCTTTGTGTAATGGTCGTCAAATGGCAATGCA
GGTGGTAATTTCGTTTAATTGTTTTTACTGGCTACGTAGACTGCTTTGAATGTTAACCTAATGGTGGGCG
AATGGGAACAAATTGATAAAAAAATTAAAGAAAATGAATATATATATATATATATAGGTTCTATATTAGG
TTCTGAAAACAGTTTTTTATTTTTTCAAAATTTTTTGGTTGTACCACCCTAATGTATTTTCACAAATTCT
GTTGATCTGGAAACATTATCTCTGCAAACTGCTCACCGTTACTTCTGTTGCGCCTGCTCTTTCGCCTTCC
AGTACGAAAAGCACCGTAAGTCTCCAAAATGCAGATGAATGGAGAAGTGGACCGCGTTGGCGAGGGATCC
AAGAATATTGGATCACTTTCCTCCAAGCGATGGCCGCAGTCACAAGTGAATTCCCCAGCAAACCGATCAG
TTATACCAGCACCAATACTTCCGCCAAAACCTATTATCTTAAGTCCGTGAAAAAGCGGGTGACCACGTGT
TTCCAGCAGTTGCGCGATAAACTCCAGTCATCCGGTTCCTTTCGCAAGAGTTCCTCCAGCTGCCTCAACC
AGATCTTCGTAAGGTCCGATTTCTCCGCATGCGGCGAACGCTTTCGGAAGATCTTCAAATCGGCGCGAAA
AACCGAATTGCCGGAGTTGTGGAAGGTGCCATTGGTGGCCCATGAACTCACCAGCCGGCAGAGCAGCCAG
CAGTTGCAAGTCGTAGCCAGACTCTTCTCGTCCACTCAGATTTCCACCAAGGAAATCACCTACAACAGCA
ACAGCAACACCAGCGAGAACAACATGACCATCATCGAGAGCAACTATATATCCGTGCGCGAGGAATATCC
CGATATAGATAGTGAGGTGCGCGCCATATTGCTGAGCCACGCCCAGAATGGAATCACGATATCGAGCATC
AAGAGTGAGTAGCTTTATGTTTGAAAGCTTTCTTCTTTCCAGAAGTTTCGACTTCATCAAACACTTCAGA
ACTTTCTCTAAGTGGCTATATTTAGTTAGAAATCTAAAATGTATAAATTTTTAGTAGGTTATTAAATTTT
ATTTGGATTATATAACTTTTATAGTTTAGTATATTTATTTTAATTTATATTTTTTCTATGTTTCTTTTTT
GTAAGATTACCCTTAAATAATTCTATAATTGAAATTCGCCAGGTGAATATCGAAAACTGACGGGCAATCC
ATTTCCACTGCACGACAACGTGACGGATTTCCTGCTGACCATTCCCAATGTGACCGCTGAGTGCAGCGAG
TCCGGTAAGCGGATCTTCAACCTGAAAGCGAGCCTGAAGAACGGTCACCTCCTGGATATGGTGCTCAACC
AGAAAGAGCGCACCAGCGACTACAGCAGCGGAGCTCCGTCCCTGGAGAACATACCACGAGCACCTCCACG
CTACTGGAAGAATCCCTTCAAACGGAGGGCTCTGTCCCAGCTGAACACCAGCCCGAGGACCGTGCCCAAG
ATAACGGATGAAAAGACCAAGGATATCGCCACCAGGCCGGTTTCGCTGCATCAAATGGCCAATGAGGCAG
CGGAGTCGAACTGGTGCTACCAGGATAATTGGAAGCATCTGTGAGTACTGAAAAGGTGTTTTGTAGACAG
TGCAACTATAGCAAAAATAAACCTTTACTTAACAAAATGTACTAATCTTTCTACTGAACTCCTAGCAACA
ATTTCTACCAGCAAGCCAGCGTAAATGCGCCAAAAATGCCAGTACCCATCAACATCTACAGCCCCGATGC
CCCAGAGGAACCAATCAATTTGGCTCCACCTGGGCATCAGCCAAGCTGCAGAACCCAAAGCCAGAAAACC
GAACCGACTGAAAACCGCCATTTGGGCATCTTTGTGCATCCATTTAACGGCATGAACATAATGAAGAGAC
GCCACGAAATGACGCCCACGCCAACGATTTTAACCAGTGGAACCTACAACGATTCTCTGCTGACGATTAA
CTCGGATTACGATGCCTATCTGCTGGACTTTCCGCTTATGGGCGATGATTTTATGCTATATCTCGCCCGA
ATGGAGCTAAAATGCCGATTTAGGCGTCACGAACGCGTCAGATCCTACCTGCAAAGCACCAGAGGATATG
GCCTCGGTGCCTCAGCATCTTCAGATGTGCTGTCACTGTCCAATCTTCAAGCCAGCAGAGCATATGGGCT
CGCTGGCTCCACTGTCATTACAGTGGACCTGATCTTCTCCAATCAAAGGAGCAGAGGATATGGCCTCGCT
CCCTCCGACTACATCAGGCTGGAAGTGACATCCATCATTCATCCCAGCAGAGCATATGGGCTCGCTGGGA
CCACAGCATGCCTCGAAGTGCTGAGAGACTATCATCAAACCGACAGAGGATATGGCCTCGTCGGCTCCTA
CTCCCTCCTGGTGGAATACTTCTCCACTCTTCAACCCAGCAGAGCATATGGGCTCGCTGGGTCCATCAGA
GATACAAGATCTCTCGACAGATCCTACCTGCAAAGCACCAGAGGATATGGCCTCGGTGCCTCAGCATCTT
CAGATGTGCTGTCACTGTCCAATCTTCAAGCCAGCAGAGCATATGGGCTCGCTGGCTCCACTGTCATTAC
AGTGGACCTGATCTTCTCCAATCAAAGGAGCAGAGGATATGGCCTCGCTCCCTCCGACTACATCAGGCTG
GAAGTGACATCCATCATTCATCCCAGCAGAGCATATGGGCTCGCTGGGACCACAGCATGCCTCGAAGTGC
TGAGAGACTATCATCAAACCGACAGAGGATATGGCCTCGTCGGCTCCTACTCCCTCCTGGTGGAATACTT
CTCCACTCTTCAACCCAGCAGAGCATATGGGCTCGCTGGGTCCATCAGAGATACAAGATCTTCACGCGTC
CTGCAGTCAGGACTTTGTGTATCCGGACTGACGATCAATGGCGCCCGAAATCGTTTAAAAAGAGTCCAAT
TACCCGAGGGTACTCAGATCATCGTCAATATCGGATCGGTGGACATTATGCGCGGCAAGCCTTTGGTTCA
GATCGAGCACGATTTTCGGCTACTGATCAAGGAGATGCACAATATGCGATTGGTGCCGATTCTAACAAAT
CTTGCACCGCTGGGCAACTATTGTCACGATAAGGTATTATGTGACAAAATCTACCGATTCAACAAGTTTA
TCCGAAGCGAATGCTGTCACCTAAAGGTCATCGACATACACTCCTGTCTAATCAACGAAAGGGGCGTGGT
GCGATTTGATTGCTTTCAGGCGTAAGACTTTATACCATATACCATATCATATGAGTTTACGATTTGTGCC
ACTTTTCAGCTCACCACGCCAAGTCACCGGTTCCAAGGAACCCTATCTGTTCTGGAACAAAATCGGTCGG
CAGCGCGTACTGCAAGTTATTGAAACGAGTCTGGAGTATTAAGGATCCTAAGGTACCTAATTGCCTAGAA
AACATGAGGATCACCCATGTCTGCAGGTCGACTCTAGAAAACATGAGGATCACCCATGTCTGCAGTATTC
CCGGGTTCATTAGATCCTAAGGTACCTAATTGCCTAGAAAACATGAGGATCACCCATGTCTGCAGGTCGA
CTCTAGAAAACATGAGGATCACCCATGTCTGCAGTATTCCCGGGTTCATTAGATCCTAAGGTACCTAATT
GCCTAGAAAACATGAGGATCACCCATGTCTGCAGGTCGACTCTAGAAAACATGAGGATCACCCATGTCTG
CAGTATTCCCGGGTTCATTAGATCCTTGGGTTCTTAATCAAGATACATATATGCAAATTTTGACTGGGCT
GGCACCGGAACCGACAAAATAAGAACTTTTTGATGATTTTACGATTTACGCTGATGGATCGCTGCTTTTA
CGGAATTCGCTTAGTTTTAATATGTTTTATATGTAGTATGTTCTCTGTCTTTGTTTATTTATATGTTCGT
GCACTTGTCCTAGTCCATTATTGTATATTATTGTGTGTTTTGTGTTCTATGTTAGATTTAAACTTCTCAA
TTTTTCGCTGTCTGTGATTTGTTTTGCCAATGCCATTGATTTTCTGCACACTTTTTGCTGCTATCCCAAA
AGCTGTGTAAAATAATCAAATGCAAAATAAGCGCAAGCAGCTGAAAACTTCTCTTCAAACTTTTCCGCTT
TTCCCAAAACCATTTTGCTTTGAAATCTGTTTTTACCAAATCAGATTAAACTGCAAAATGGAACTTAAAT
GCAAATCATTGCAATGCTTATAAACTGTTTTTTGTTCTATATACTTTTGTGTGGGTCAAAATTCGGCATG
CTCCTGTATCACACAACCTGCCACTTGCCCTTAAAAAGAAGGGCGCAGTGGGCGTGGTACGTATACATAT
GAGCCATGCTGCATTTTGGCCGTAATGAAAATGCACTGCTTTACTTGGAAAATTCGCTTGCACAAAATCA
ACGCCGCGGCTGATTTATTATTGATGTGCTCAAGCAAATTCAAGTGAAGCATTTGCGCGATTTTCGTCTT
TCTGTTTCCGTTTGCAAAAAAGTTTATAAAATGCTTACACTCTGCTGCAGACACGCCAACCGGAAGTGCG
CACTAAGCGCTTGTTTGTAGCACAGTGTAGAATTCTGGCGTAATTTACAGCTCTACTTTAAAGTCTTCTA
GATAGCTATCTACTATTTATAAACTTATTTATTGTCTTGAATGTATGTTAATTGTATGTATTGATGGTGA
TCACGTTTTTTTTGTCCTATAACAAGCTGCAATGTAAAATCCAAAAAAAAAATGAAAAAATAAAATAAAA
GGGAAATCAATGATTTTGTTTGCTCTAAGCTATGTTCAAAGTAACTGGGAACTAATCGAACTAATTTCGA
TTTAAAAGTGGTCTAGATTATATTGTGACATTTGTGAATATATTATTATATTTGCGAATTTATTATTATC
ATAAAAATAACGGTAGTTGAAAAATAATTTAGATGGCATGCAATATTAAAAGTTCCCGCCAAATTGGCTT
GAATCTTTGCTAATATATTACAGTTTCCAACCTTGCATTAAGTTCACGATAGTTTTTCGGCATTTTCGAT
TGTAAAAGCATAAAAAAGTCCCTGCTATCGAAGCTCTACCACCTCCATCAGCAGGCGACGGCAAAAAAAT
CTTGAAATGTAAGCAGTAACGTCAAAATTCGCTTTCAAATCGTTAAACGTACGTTCTCATTCGATTTCAG
AACAAAATGGCTTCATTCTTGGCACGAACTGGCGGCCCCCTGATCGAAACCGTTAGGCCAGCGGCCATAA
AAAAGGTGAGTTCGCCAATTAGTAGTCATATTTGTGTGTAAAAAATGCGAAAATCCGTCGCTTTACATAA
TAAGGCGAAAAGAGAGAGTGAACACCTACGCTGTCCCCTTCTCTGTCTCTCACTTACTCACACATGTGAA
ATGCTGATCGTTTATCGGTACAAAAAAAAAACTTAAGCGATAATTTAAGTTCTTTGCCATTTGTTAACTA
ATTGTTTCTCCAGAGAAACGGGGAGAGTGTGAGATTTAAAGAGAGTCACGATCACCAAAGACACCTGACT
TTTTTATTGTGTCAGTGTGACGCAACTGTGCGCTTTTCGTACGCATGTGTGTGTGTGGGGACCTTGAAAG
CCCCATTTATTCCCCCACTTAATTTAGTTTGTTTTTTATCAATGAGCAGCTGACAACTGTTGCTTATCGT
TTGTGGTTGTTGTTGCTGTTGTCGCCGGGCCCTCTAGATGCGGCCGCGGATCTGATCCCGGGCGGGTACC
GAATTCTAGTATGTATGTAAGTTAATAAAACCCTTTTTTGGAGAATGTAGATTTAAAAAAACATATTTTT
TTTTTATTTTTTACTGCACTGGATATCATTGAACTTATCTGATCAGTTTTAAATTTACTTCGATCCAAGG
GTATTTGAAGTACCAGGTTCTTTCGATTACCTCTCACTCAAAATGACATTCCACTCAAAGTCAGCGCTGT
TTGCCTCCTTCTCTGTCCACAGAAATATCGCCGTCTCTTTCGCCGCTGCGTCCGCTATCTCTTTCGCCAC
CGTTTGTAGCGTTACCTAGCGTCAATGTCCGCCTTCAGTTGCACTTTGTCAGCGGTTTCGTGACGAAGCT
CCAAGCGGTTTACGCCATCAATTAAACACAAAGTGCTGTGCCAAAACTCCTCTCGCTTCTTATTTTTGTT
TGTTTTTTGAGTGATTGGGGTGGTGATTGGTTTTGGGTGGGTAAGCAGGGGAAAGTGTGAAAAATCCCGG
CAATGGGCCAAGAGGATCAGGAGCTATTAATTCGCGGAGGCAGCAAACACCCATCTGCCGAGCATCTGAA
CAATGTGAGTAGTACATGTGCATACATCTTAAGTTCACTTGATCTATAGGAACTGCGATTGCAACATCAA
ATTGTCTGCGGCGTGAGAACTGCGACCCACAAAAATCCCAAACCGCAATCGCACAAACAAATAGTGACAC
GAAACAGATTATTCTGGTAGCTGTGCTCGCTATATAAGACAATTTTTAAGATCATATCATGATCAAGACA
TCTAAAGGCATTCATTTTCGACTACATTCTTTTTTACAAAAAATATAACAACCAGATATTTTAAGCTGAT
CCTAGATGCACAAAAAATAAATAAAAGTATAAACCTACTTCGTAGGATACTTCGTTTTGTTCGGGGTTAG
ATGAGCATAACGCTTGTAGTTGATATTTGAGATCCCCTATCATTGCAGGGTGACAGCGGACGCTTCGCAG
AGCTGCATTAACCAGGGCTTCGGGCAGGCCAAAAACTACGGCACGCTCCTGCCACCCAGTCCGCCGGAGG
ACTCCGGTTCAGGGAGCGGCCAACTAGCCGAGAACCTCACCTATGCCTGGCACAATATGGACATCTTTGG
GGCGGTCAATCAGCCGGGCTCCGGATGGCGGCAGCTGGTCAACCGGACACGCGGACTATTCTGCAACGAG
CGACACATACCGGCGCCCAGGAAACATTTGCTCAAGAACGGTGAGTTTCTATTCGCAGTCGGCTGATCTG
TGTGAAATCTTAATAAAGGGTCCAATTACCAATTTGAAACTCAGTTTGCGGCGTGGCCTATCCGGGCGAA
CTTTTGGCCGTGATGGGCAGTTCCGGTGCCGGAAAGACGACCCTGCTGAATGCCCTTGCCTTTCGATCGC
CGCAGGGCATCCAAGTATCGCCATCCGGGATGCGACTGCTCAATGGCCAACCTGTGGACGCCAAGGAGAT
GCAGGCCAGGTGCGCCTATGTCCAGCAGGATGACCTCTTTATCGGCTCCCTAACGGCCAGGGAACACCTG
ATTTTCCAGGCCATGGTGCGGATGCCACGACATCTGACCTATCGGCAGCGAGTGGCCCGCGTGGATCAGG
TGATCCAGGAGCTTTCGCTCAGCAAATGTCAGCACACGATCATCGGTGTGCCCGGCAGGGTGAAAGGTCT
GTCCGGCGGAGAAAGGAAGCGTCTGGCATTCGCCTCCGAGGCACTAACCGATCCGCCGCTTCTGATCTGC
GATGAGCCCACCTCCGGACTGGACTCATTTACCGCCCACAGCGTCGTCCAGGTGCTGAAGAAGCTGTCGC
AGAAGGGCAAGACCGTCATCCTGACCATTCATCAGCCGTCTTCCGAGCTGTTTGAGCTCTTTGACAAGAT
CCTTCTGATGGCCGAGGGCAGGGTAGCTTTCTTGGGCACTCCCAGCGAAGCCGTCGACTTCTTTTCCTAG
TGAGTTCGATGTGTTTATTAAGGGTATCTAGCATTACATTACATCTCAACTCCTATCCAGCGTGGGTGCC
CAGTGTCCTACCAACTACAATCCGGCGGACTTTTACGTACAGGTGTTGGCCGTTGTGCCCGGACGGGAGA
TCGAGTCCCGTGATCGGATCGCCAAGATATGGCGACAATTTTGCTATTAGCAAAGTAGCCCGGGATATGG
AGCAGTTGTTGGCCACCAAAAATTTGGAGAAGCCACTGGAGCAGCCGGAGAATGGGTACACCTACAAGGC
CACCTGGTTCATGCAGTTCCGGGCGGTCCTGTGGCGATCCTGGCTGTCGGTGCTCAAGGAACCACTCCTC
GTAAAAGTGCGACTTATTCAGACAACGGTGAGTGGTTCCAGTGGAAACAAATGATATAACGCTTACAATT
CTTGGAAACAAATTCGCTAGATTTTAGTTAGAATTGCCTGATTCCACACCCTTCTTAGTTTTTTTCAATG
AGATGTATAGTTTATAGTTTTGCAGAAAATAAATAAATTTCATTTAACTCGCGAACATGTTGAAGATATG
AATATTAATGAGATGCGAGTAACATTTTAATTTGCAGATGGTTGCCATCTTGATTGGCCTCATCTTTTTG
GGCCAACAACTCACGCAAGTGGGCGTGATGAATATCAACGGAGCCATCTTCCTCTTCCTGACCAACATGA
CCTTTCAAAACGTCTTTGCCACGATAAATGTAAGTCTTGTTTAGAATACATTTGCATATTAATAATTTAC
TAACTTTCTAATGAATCGATTCGATTTAGGTGTTCACCTCAGAGCTGCCAGTTTTTATGAGGGAGGCCCG
AAGTCGACTTTATCGCTGTGACACATACTTTCTGGGCAAAACGATTGCCGAATTACCGCTTTTTCTCACA
GTGCCACTGGTCTTCACGGCGATTGCCTATCCGATGATCGGACTGCGGGCCGGAGTGCTGCACTTCTTCA
ACTGCCTGGCGCTGGTCACTCTGGTGGCCAATGTGTCAACGTCCTTCGGATATCTAATATCCTGCGCCAG
CTCCTCGACCTCGATGGCGCTGTCTGTGGGTCCGCCGGTTATCATACCATTCCTGCTCTTTGGCGGCTTC
TTCTTGAACTCGGGCTCGGTGCCAGTATACCTCAAATGGTTGTCGTACCTCTCATGGTTCCGTTACGCCA
ACGAGGGTCTGCTGATTAACCAATGGGCGGACGTGGAGCCGGGCGAAATTAGCTGCACATCGTCGAACAC
CACGTGCCCCAGTTCGGGCAAGGTCATCCTGGAGACGCTTAACTTCTCCGCCGCCGATCTGCCGCTGGAC
TACGTGGGTCTGGCCATTCTCATCGTGAGCTTCCGGGTGCTCGCATATCTGGCTCTAAGACTTCGGGCCC
GACGCAAGGAGTAGCCGACATATATCCGAAATAACTGCTTGTTTTTTTTTTTACCATTATTACCATCGTG
TTTACTGTTTATTGCCCCCTCAAAAAGCTAATGTAATTATATTTGTGCCAATAAAAACAAGATATGACCT
ATAGAATACAAGTATTTCCCCTTCGAACATCCCCACAAGTAGACTTTGGATTTGTCTTCTAACCAAAAGA
CTTACACACCTGCATACCTTACATCAAAAACTCGTTTATCGCTACATAAAACACCGGGATATATTTTTTA
TATACATACTTTTCAAATCGCGCGCCCTCTTCATAATTCACCTCCACCACACCACGTTTCGTAGTTGCTC
TTTCGCTGTCTCCCACCCGCTCTCCGCAACACATTCACCTTTTGTTCGACGACCTTGGAGCGACTGTCGT
TAGTTCCGCGCGATTCGGTTCGCTCAAATGGTTCCGAGTGGTTCATTTCGTCTCAATAGAAATTAGTAAT
AAATATTTGTATGTACAATTTATTTGCTCCAATATATTTGTATATATTTCCCTCACAGCTATATTTATTC
TAATTTAATATTATGACTTTTTAAGGTAATTTTTTGTGACCTGTTCGGAGTGATTAGCGTTACAATTTGA
ACTGAAAGTGACATCCAGTGTTTGTTCCTTGTGTAGATGCATCTCAAAAAAATGGTGGGCATAATAGTGT
TGTTTATATATATCAAAAATAACAACTATAATAATAAGAATACATTTAATTTAGAAAATGCTTGGATTTC
ACTGGAACTAGAATTAATTCGGCTGCTGCTCTAAACGACGCATTTCGTACTCCAAAGTACGAATTTTTTC
CCTCAAGCTCTTATTTTCATTAAACAATGAACAGGACCTAACGCACAGTCACGTTATTGTTTACATAAAT
GATTTTTTTTACTATTCAAACTTACTCTGTTTGTGTACTCCCACTGGTATAGCCTTCTTTTATCTTTTCT
GGTTCAGGCTCTATCACTTTACTAGGTACGGCATCTGCGTTGAGTCGCCTCCTTTTAAATGTCTGACCTT
TTGCAGGTGCAGCCTTCCACTGCGAATCTTTAAAGTGGGTATCACAAATTTGGGAGTTTTCACCAAGGCT
GCACCCAAGGCTCTGCTCCCACAATTTTCTCTTAATAGCACACTTCGGCACGTGAATTAATTTTACTCCA
GTCACAGCTTTGCAGCAAAATTTGCAATATTTCATTTTTTTTTATTCCACGTAAGGGTTAATGTTTTCAA
AAAAAAATTCGTCCGCACACAACCTTTCCTCTCAACAAGCAAACGTGCACTGAATTTAAGTGTATACTTC
GGTAAGCTTCGGCTATCGACGGGACCACCTTATGTTATTTCATCATGGGCCAGACCCACGTAGTCCAGCG
GCAGATCGGCGGCGGAGAAGTTAAGCGTCTCCAGGATGACCTTGCCCGAACTGGGGCACGTGGTGTTCGA
CGATGTGCAGCTAATTTCGCCCGGCTCCACGTCCGCCCATTGGTTAATCAGCAGACCCTCGTTGGCGTAA
CGGAACCATGAGAGGTACGACAACCATTTGAGGTATACTGGCACCGAGCCCGAGTTCAAGAAGAAGGCGT
TTTTCCATAGGCTCCGCCCCCCTGACGAGCATCACAAAAATCGACGCTCAAGTCAGAGGTGGCGAAACCC
GACAGGACTATAAAGATACCAGGCGTTTCCCCCTGGAAGCTCCCTCGTGCGCTCTCCTGTTCCGACCCTG
CCGCTTACCGGATACCTGTCCGCCTTTCTCCCTTCGGGAAGCGTGGCGCTTTCTCAATGCTCACGCTGTA
GGTATCTCAGTTCGGTGTAGGTCGTTCGCTCCAAGCTGGGCTGTGTGCACGAACCCCCCGTTCAGCCCGA
CCGCTGCGCCTTATCCGGTAACTATCGTCTTGAGTCCAACCCGGTAAGACACGACTTATCGCCACTGGCA
GCAGCCACTGGTAACAGGATTAGCAGAGCGAGGTATGTAGGCGGTGCTACAGAGTTCTTGAAGTGGTGGC
CTAACTACGGCTACACTAGAAGGACAGTATTTGGTATCTGCGCTCTGCTGAAGCCAGTTACCTTCGGAAA
AAGAGTTGGTAGCTCTTGATCCGGCAAACAAACCACCGCTGGTAGCGGTGGTTTTTTTGTTTGCAAGCAG
CAGATTACGCGCAGAAAAAAAGGATCTCAAGAAGATCCTTTGATCTTTTCTACGGGGTCTGACGCTCAGT
GGAACGAAAACTCACGTTAAGGGATTTTGGTCATGAGATTATCAAAAAGGATCTTCACCTAGATCCTTTT
AAATTAAAAATGAAGTTTTAAATCAATCTAAAGTATATATGAGTAAACTTGGTCTGACAGTTACCAATGC
TTAATCAGTGAGGCACCTATCTCAGCGATCTGTCTATTTCGTTCATCCATAGTTGCCTGACTCCCCGTCG
TGTAGATAACTACGATACGGGAGGGCTTACCATCTGGCCCCAGTGCTGCAATGATACCGCGAGACCCACG
CTCACCGGCTCCAGATTTATCAGCAATAAACCAGCCAGCCGGAAGGGCCGAGCGCAGAAGTGGTCCTGCA
ACTTTATCCGCCTCCATCCAGTCTATTAATTGTTGCCGGGAAGCTAGAGTAAGTAGTTCGCCAGTTAATA
GTTTGCGCAACGTTGTTGCCATTGCTACAGGCATCGTGGTGTCACGCTCGTCGTTTGGTATGGCTTCATT
CAGCTCCGGTTCCCAACGATCAAGGCGAGTTACATGATCCCCCATGTTGTGCAAAAAAGCGGTTAGCTCC
TTCGGTCCTCCGATCGTTGTCAGAAGTAAGTTGGCCGCAGTGTTATCACTCATGGTTATGGCAGCACTGC
ATAATTCTCTTACTGTCATGCCATCCGTAAGATGCTTTTCTGTGACTGGTGAGTACTCAACCAAGTCATT
CTGAGAATAGTGTATGCGGCGACCGAGTTGCTCTTGCCCGGCGTCAATACGGGATAATACCGCGCCACAT
AGCAGAACTTTAAAAGTGCTCATCATTGGAAAACGTTCTTCGGGGCGAAAACTCTCAAGGATCTTACCGC
TGTTGAGATCCAGTTCGATGTAACCCACTCGTGCACCCAACTGATCTTCAGCATCTTTTACTTTCACCAG
CGTTTCTGGGTGAGCAAAAACAGGAAGGCAAAATGCCGCAAAAAAGGGAATAAGGGCGACACGGAAATGT
TGAATACTCATACTCTTCCTTTTTCAATATTATTGAAGCATTTATCAGGGTTATTGTCTCATGAGCGGAT
ACATATTTGAATGTATTTAGAAAAATAAACAAATAGGGGTTCCGCGCACATTTCCCCGAAAAGTGCCACC
TGACGTCTAAGAAACCATTATTATCATGACATTAACCTATAAAAATAGGCGTATCACGAGGCCCTTTCGT
CTCGCGCGTTTCGGTGATGACGGTGAAAACCTCTGACACATGCAGCTCCCGGAGACGGTCACAGCTTGTC
TGTAAGCGGATGCCGGGAGCAGACAAGCCCGTCAGGGCGCGTCAGCGGGTGTTGGCGGGTGTCGGGGCTG
GCTTAACTATGCGGCATCAGAGCAGATTGTACTGAGAGTGCACCATATGCGGTGTGAAATACCGCACCGA
ATCGCGCGGAACTAACGACAGTCGCTCCAAGGTCGTCGAACAAAAGGTGAATGTGTTGCGGAGAGCGGGT
GGGAGACAGCGAAAGAGCAACTACGAAACGTGGTGTGGTGGAGGTGAATTATGAAGAGGGCGCGCGATTT
GAAAAGTATGTATATAAAAAATATATCCCGGTGTTTTATGTAGCGATAAACGAGTTTTTGATGTAAGGTA
TGCAGGTGTGTAAGTCTTTTGGTTAGAAGACAAATCCAAAGTCTACTTGTGGGGATGTTCGAAGGGGAAA
TACTTGTATTCTATAGGTCATATCTTGTTTTTATTGGCACAAATATAATTACATTAGCTTTTTGAGGGGG
CAATAAACAGTAAACACGATGGTAATAATGGTAAAAAAAAAAACAAGCAGTTATTTCGGATATATGTCGG
CTACTCCTTGCGTCGGGCCCGAAGTCTTAGAGCCAGATATGCGAGCACCCGGAAGCTCACGATGAGAATG
GCCAGACCATGATGAAATAACATAAGGTGGTCCCGTCGGCAAGAGACATCCACTTAACGTATGCTTGCAA
TAAGTGCGAGTGAAAGGAATAGTATTCTGAGTGTCGTATTGAGTCTGAGTGAGACAGCGATATGATTGTT
GATTAACCCTTAGCATGTCCGTGGGGTTTGAATTAACTCATAATATTAATTAGACGAAATTATTTTTAAA
GTTTTATTTTTAATAATTTGCGAGTACGCA
