>Addgene plasmid #71244 | pCasper4-g-osk-TRICK | depositor partial sequence | sequence record 127268 | sequencing primer: CCGATTTAGGCGTCACGAAC
TGGCCTCGGTGCCTNNGCATCTTCAGATGTGCTGTCACTGTCCAATCTTCAAGCCAGCAGAGCATATGGG
CTCGCTGGCTCCACTGTCATTACAGTGGACCTGATCTTCTCCAATCAAAGGAGCAGAGGATATGGCCTCG
CTCCCTCCGACTACATCAGGCTGGAAGTGACATCCATCATTCATCCCAGCAGAGCATATGGGCTCGCTGG
GACCACAGCATGCCTCGAAGTGCTGAGAGACTATCATCAAACCGACAGAGGATATGGCCTCGTCGGCTCC
TACTCCCTCCTGGTGGAATACTTCTCCACTCTTCAACCCAGCAGAGCATATGGGCTCGCTGGGTCCATCA
GAGATACAAGATCTCTCGACAGATCCTACCTGCAAAGCACCAGAGGATATGGCCTCGGTGCCTCAGCATC
TTCAGATGTGCTGTCACTGTCCAATCTTCAAGCCAGCAGAGCATATGGGCTCGCTGGCTCCACTGTCATT
ACAGTGGACCTGATCTTCTCCAATCAAAGGAGCAGAGGATATGGCCTCGCTCCCTCCGACTACATCAGGC
TGGAAGTGACATCCATCATTCATCCCAGCAGAGCATATGGGCTCGCTGGGACCACAGCATGCCTCGAAGT
GCTGAGAGACTATCATCAAACCGACAGAGGATATGGCCTCGTCGGCTCCTACTCCCTCCTGGTGGAATAC
TTCTCCACTCTTCAACCCAGCAGAGCATATGGGCTCGCTGGGTCCATCAGAGATACAAGATCTTCACGCG
TCCTGCAGTCAGGACTTTGTGTATCCGGACTGACGATCAATGGCGCCCGAAATCGTTTAAAAAGAGTCCA
ATTACCCGAGGGTACTCAGATCATCGTCAATATCGGATCGGGTGNACATTATGCGCGGCAAGCCTTTGGT
TCAGATCGAGCACGATTTTCNGNCTACTGATCAANGAGATGCACAATATGCGANTGGNGCCGATTCTAAC
AAATCTTG
