>Addgene plasmid #71244 | pCasper4-g-osk-TRICK | addgene partial sequence | sequence record 130944 | pCasper-F 5'-gggttttattaacttacat-3'
GCCGCATCTAGAGGGCCCGGCGACAACAGCAACAACAACCACAAACGATAAGCAACAGTTGTCAGCTGCT
CATTGATAAAAAACAAACTAAATTAAGTGGGGGAATAAATGGGGCTTTCAAGGTCCCCACACACACACAT
GCGTACGAAAAGCGCACAGTTGCGTCACACTGACACAATAAAAAAGTCAGGTGTCTTTGGTGATCGTGAC
TCTCTTTAAATCTCACACTCTCCCCGTTTCTCTGGAGAAACAATTAGTTAACAAATGGCAAAGAACTTAA
ATTATCGCTTAAGTTTTTTTTTTGTACCGATAAACGATCAGCATTTCACATGTGTGAGTAAGTGAGAGAC
AGAGAAGGGGACAGCGTAGGTGTTCACTCTCTCTTTTCGCCTTATTATGTAAAGCGACGGATTTTCGCAT
TTTTTACACACAAATATGACTACTAATTGGCGAACTCACCTTTTTTATGGCCGCTGGCCTAACGGTTTCG
ATCAGGGGGCCGCCAGTTCGTGCCAAGAATGAAGCCATTTTGTTCTGAAATCGAATGAGAACGTACGTTT
AACGATTTGAAAGCGAATTTTGACGTTACTGCTTACATTTCAAGATTTTTTTGCCGTCGCCTGCTGATGG
AGGTGGTAGAGCTTCGATAGCAGGGACTTTTTTATGCTTTTACAATCGAAAATGCCGAAAAACTATCGTG
AACTTAATGCAAGGTTGGAAACTGTAATATATTAGCAAAGATTCAAGCCAATTTGGCGGGAACTTTTAAT
ATTGCATGCCATCTAAATTATTT
