>Addgene plasmid #71244 | pCasper4-g-osk-TRICK | addgene partial sequence | sequence record 130945 | Pry1 5'-ccttagcatgtccgtggggtttgaat-3'
GTTTTATTTTTAATAATTTGCGAGTACGCAAAGCTTGGCTGCAGGTCGACCTCGAGTGTTTTGCCATTTT
ACAATCTGTTGGCCAACCTGTAACCGGTCATCATAAAGGAGTTAGCCATGCACTGTCCAAAAATTGATTG
TAGACCAAGAACTTAATCTCGAATTAAGTTAACTTCATATTCCAATCATTCCAAACTATTACAAATCGAA
ATGGATTGATTGACTAGAACGATCTTTCCGTATATTTTATTTATTTTCCGTTTTATTTTTCCGTTTTTTT
CTTCAGTGTGTTCCACATCCATAGAATTACAGCAGGGCTCTAATTACGTGTGTTTGAATTGCGGCGCCCT
GATTAAGGCCCTTTTGCAGGGCAATCAATCGATTTGCTGCGGAGTAATAATAACAGATGTTAAGCCAGAC
TCTGGAAACGGATAAGGATAATTACTGGAAATTAGTGATGGAGCTGCCGCCGAAAGGCGATCAGATTCAG
TTGCCATTGGGGTGAACTTCTGGTTAATCGTGTGCAACGCAATCAGCATTCCTGAGATTTTCCGCCTGTC
AGCAGATTAACAGGTGTCTCTCCGCCCCACCAAAGTGAGGCAATAGCTAAATTGTTCGCATAAATTGATT
ACAATAATTTGCCTATCCCCCAACATTTAGCCGCCCTCTGCGAAATGAATTCGCTGCTGG
