>Addgene plasmid #71244 | pCasper4-g-osk-TRICK | addgene partial sequence | sequence record 132233 | oskar-F 5'-TCAACATCTACAGCCCCGAT-3'
CCTGGGCATCAGCCAAGCTGCAGAACCCAAAGCCAGAAAACCGAACCGACTGAAAACCGCCATTTGGGCA
TCTTTGTGCATCCATTTAACGGCATGAACATAATGAAGAGACGCCACGAAATGACGCCCACGCCAACGAT
TTTAACCAGTGGAACCTACAACGATTCTCTGCTGACGATTAACTCGGATTACGATGCCTATCTGCTGGAC
TTTCCGCTTATGGGCGATGATTTTATGCTATATCTCGCCCGAATGGAGCTAAAATGCCGATTTAGGCGTC
ACGAACGCGTCAGATCCTACCTGCAAAGCACCAGAGGATATGGCCTCGGTGCCTCAGCATCTTCAGATGT
GCTGTCACTGTCCAATCTTCAAGCCAGCAGAGCATATGGGCTCGCTGGCTCCACTGTCATTACAGTGGAC
CTGATCTTCTCCAATCAAAGGAGCAGAGGATATGGCCTCGCTCCCTCCGACTACATCAGGCTGGAAGTGA
CATCCATCATTCATCCCAGCAGAGCATATGGGCTCGCTGGGACCACAGCATGCCTCGAAGTGCTGAGAGA
CTATCATCAAACCGACAGAGGATATGGCCTCGTCGGCTCCTACTCCCTCCTGGTGGAATACTTCTCCACT
CTTCAACCCAGCAGAGCATATGGGCTCGCTGGGTCCATCAGAGATACAAGATCTCTCGACAGATCCTACC
TGCAAAGCACCAGAGGATATGGCCTCGGTGCCTCAGCATCTTCAGATGTGCTGTCACTGTCCAATCTTCA
